>Addgene plasmid #243983 | pUPD3_RBS_J61134 | addgene full sequence | sequence record 487814 | Addgene NGS Result
GGTCTCGCAAAGAGAAAGACCGGAAATACTGAATGCGAGACCACTCATCGCCCAATCACTAGTGAATTCG
TTCTATAGTGTCACCTAAATACCATAGAGCCGTTGGTCATAGCTGTTTCCTGTCCAGGCATCATGACACG
GTTATCCACAGAATCAGGGGATAACGCAGGAAAGAACATGTGAGCAAAAGGCCAGCAAAAGGCCAGGAAC
CGTAAAAAGGCCGCGTTGCTGGCGTTTTTCCATAGGCTCCGCCCCCCTGACGAGCATCACAAAAATCGAC
GCTCAAGTCAGAGGTGGCGAAACCCGACAGGACTATAAAGATACCAGGCGTTTCCCCCTGGAAGCTCCCT
CGTGCGCTCTCCTGTTCCGACCCTGCCGCTTACCGGATACCTGTCCGCCTTTCTCCCTTCGGGAAGCGTG
GCGCTTTCTCATAGCTCACGCTGTAGGTATCTCAGTTCGGTGTAGGTCGTTCGCTCCAAGCTGGGCTGTG
TGCACGAACCCCCCGTTCAGCCCGACCGCTGCGCCTTATCCGGTAACTATCGTCTTGAGTCCAACCCGGT
AAGACACGACTTATCGCCACTGGCAGCAGCCACTGGTAACAGGATTAGCAGAGCGAGGTATGTAGGCGGT
GCTACAGAGTTCTTGAAGTGGTGGCCTAACTACGGCTACACTAGAAGAACAGTATTTGGTATCTGCGCTC
TGCTGAAGCCAGTTACCTTCGGAAAAAGAGTTGGTAGCTCTTGATCCGGCAAACAAACCACCGCTGGTAG
CGGTGGTTTTTTTGTTTGCAAGCAGCAGATTACGCGCAGAAAAAAAGGATCTCAAGAAGATCCTTTGATC
TTTTCTACGGGGTCTGACGCTCAGTGGAACGAAAACTCACGTTAAGGGATTTTGGTCATGAGATTATCAA
AAAGGATCTTCACCTAGATCCTTTTGTGATGATCGGCACGTAAGAGGTTCCAACTTTCACCATAATGAAA
TAAGATCACTACCGGGCGTATTTTTTGAGTTATCGAGATTTTCAGGAGCTAAGGAAGCTAAAATGGAGAA
AAAAATCACTGGATATACCACCGTTGATATATCCCAATGGCATCGTAAAGAACATTTTGAGGCATTTCAG
TCAGTTGCTCAATGTACCTATAACCAGACCGTTCAGCTGGATATTACGGCCTTTTTAAAGACCGTAAAGA
AAAATAAGCACAAGTTTTATCCGGCCTTTATTCACATTCTTGCCCGCCTGATGAATGCTCATCCGGAATT
CCGTATGGCAATGAAAGACGGTGAGCTGGTGATATGGGATAGTGTTCACCCTTGTTACACCGTTTTCCAT
GAGCAAACTGAAACGTTTTCATCGCTCTGGAGTGAATACCACGACGATTTCCGGCAGTTTCTACACATAT
ATTCGCAAGATGTGGCGTGTTACGGTGAAAACCTGGCCTATTTCCCTAAAGGGTTTATTGAGAATATGTT
TTTCGTGTCAGCCAATCCCTGGGTGAGTTTCACCAGTTTTGATTTAAACGTGGCCAATATGGACAACTTC
TTCGCCCCCGTTTTCACCATGGGCAAATATTATACGCAAGGCGACAAGGTGCTGATGCCGCTGGCGATTC
AGGTTCATCATGCCGTTTGTGATGGCTTCCATGTCGGCAGAATGCTTAATGAATTACAACAGTACTGCGA
TGAGTGGCAGGGCGGGGCGTAATTTTTTTAAGGCAGTTATTGGTGCCCTTAAACGCCTGGTTGCTACGCC
TGAATAAGTGATAATAAGCGGATGAATGGCAGAAATTCGATGATAAGCTGTCAAACATGATGT
[125 nt withheld, positions 1814-1938]
C
[91 nt withheld, positions 1940-2030]
AGGGTGATGGTTCACGTAGTGGGCCAGCGCCCTGATAGACGGTTTTTCGCCCTTTGACGTTGGAGTCCAC
GTTCTTT
[37 nt withheld, positions 2108-2144]
ACCCTATCTCGGTCTATTCTTTTGATTTATAAGGGATTTTGCCGATTTCGGCCTATTGGTTAAAAAATGA
GCTGATTTAACAAAAATTTAACGCGAATTTTAACAAAATATTAACGCTTACAATTTTAACATTGTAGAAA
CGCATGTAAAACGACGGCCAGTGAATTGTAATACGACTCACTATAGGGTGAATTCCGCTTAGGACCTTAG
ATATTGATCTCAA
Features (pLannotate 1.2.2; 8 found; start..end, strand, type, name):
     72..90      -  promoter       SP6 promoter: promoter for bacteriophage SP6 RNA polymerase
    237..825     -  rep_origin     ori: high-copy-number ColE1/pMB1/pBR322/pUC origin of replication
    940..1042    +  promoter       cat promoter: promoter of the E. coli cat gene encoding chloramphenicol acetyltransferase
   1043..1699    +  CDS            cat: CAT_ECOLX - Experimental evidence at protein level: Swiss-Prot protein existence level 1. This enzyme is an effector of chloramphenicol resistance in bacteria. From Escherichia coli. This protein is used as a marker in many commonly used cloning vectors, such as pACYC184.
   1787..1804    -  promoter       tet promoter (fragment): E. coli promoter for tetracycline efflux protein gene
   1815..2270    +  rep_origin     f1 ori (sequence partly withheld): f1 bacteriophage origin of replication; arrow indicates direction of (+) strand synthesis
   2289..2310    -  CDS            lacZα (fragment): LacZα fragment of β-galactosidase; lacZ fragment
   2313..2331    +  promoter       T7 promoter: promoter for bacteriophage T7 RNA polymerase
