[The description below was written by a language model from this plasmid's Addgene catalogue record and pLannotate feature annotations shown in this document.]
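Description:
pUPD3_RBS_J61134 is a small (about 2.4 kb) GoldenBraid2.0 part-domestication plasmid that stores a single synthetic ribosome binding site, J61134, as a reusable level-0 building block. It belongs to a GoldenBraid2.0 toolkit adapted and characterized for E. coli and related enteric bacteria. The backbone is pUPD3, a universal part entry vector. It replicates in E. coli at high copy number from a ColE1/pUC-type origin and is selected with chloramphenicol through a cat gene driven by its native cat promoter. An f1 phage origin is also present, which in principle allows single-stranded DNA production with helper phage.

The payload is only 20 bp and was inserted by Golden Gate cloning. It is too short to have been picked up by the automated annotation, so it does not appear as a named feature. It presumably sits in the cloning region bracketed by the T7 and SP6 promoters, which lie close together across the circular junction of the sequence. Next to the T7 promoter is a short residual lacZα fragment, likely a remnant of a screening cassette displaced when a part is cloned. A small tet promoter fragment is also annotated and appears to be a backbone remnant. Although catalogued as a bacterial expression vector, the plasmid carries no coding sequence of its own apart from the resistance marker. Its use is as a donor part: in a Type IIS restriction–ligation assembly, the RBS is released with defined overhangs and joined with promoter, coding sequence and terminator parts to build transcriptional units with a chosen translation initiation element. The record does not give the strength of this RBS.
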