Addgene plasmid #243983: pUPD3_RBS_J61134
Purpose: GoldenBraid2.0 Ribosome binding site.
Depositing lab: Christophe Herman. Depositing organization: Baylor College of Medicine. Publication: GoldenBraid2.0 E. coli: a comprehensive and characterized toolkit for enterics. Cooke MB, Welch KT, Ramirez LD, Wen AX, Marciano DC, Herman C. Synth Biol (Oxf). 2025 Aug 14;10(1):ysaf015. doi: 10.1093/synbio/ysaf015. eCollection 2025. PubMed 40927394.
Backbone
  Vector backbone: pUPD3
  Vector type: Bacterial Expression
Growth in bacteria
  Bacterial resistance: Chloramphenicol, 25 μg/mL
  Growth temperature: 37°C
  Growth strain: DH5alpha
  Copy number: High Copy
Gene/Insert
  Gene/Insert name: J61134
  Species: Synthetic
  Insert size (bp): 20
  Cloning method: Golden Gate
Terms and licenses: Academic/Nonprofit Terms; Industry Terms: Not Available to Industry
How to cite: pUPD3_RBS_J61134 was a gift from Christophe Herman (Addgene plasmid # 243983 ; http://n2t.net/addgene:243983 ; RRID:Addgene_243983)
